>Addgene plasmid #59667 | pGEM-T Dmel Or63a | addgene partial sequence | sequence record 96969 | M13pUC-Fwd 5'-CCCAGTCACGACGTTGTAAAACG-3'
TGTAATACGACTCACTATAGGGCGAATTGGGCCCGACGTCGCATGCTCCCGGCCGCCATGGCCGCGGGAT
TCGGACCATCTGCGAATCAATCAAGTGGAACTGGCTGTAGGAGGGGACCCTTGGGGGTGGACCTGCAGGA
CCTGCAGGACACCTGCTCTGCTCTGCTCCGCTACTCACCGCCATCAGTGTGGGCAAGGACATTTGCATGA
ACCAGGACACGTCCAGCCTGAATCCCCGGTTCGTGCGCATCAGCATCATGCGGATGAGGTGGCGAAACTC
CCTGGACTCTCCGTACCATCGCACCTGGTAAAAGGCGTTGGCAATCTCCTCGCTCTGCAAAGGGGTATTA
GTCACGCAATTAGACATCAATCAGAGCGCGGATTCCCCCGTTACGTCACCCACAGCAGTCGCAAATCGCT
GGCCATTGTAGCAGTACACAACTATCTGATAGCCGGCTGCCACCAGGTACATGGTCATCCGGATCATGGT
GATGCTGCTGTTGTTGCCCTGCGAACAAAGACGGTAAACGGTGAATTTCTCATTCTGTTAAGTTCCTTTG
GGGATACCCTCGGATCAAGGGCTCACCAATCCGACGCTCATCTGGAACAAGGCCAGGCCCCAGTTGAAAA
GGCTAAGCAGGAACTGCGTGAAAGTGATGTGCCGAAAGCAGTTGTTAACCTCGGTTGCAAAGCTGTAAAA
AGAGTTAAATGAAATGTTTCATTTTTAATTTCGTCATTTACTTCGCCACTCGTTGGTACTGATAAATACA
GCATCGCAAGTATTCAACCCTGCGATCGGGAGGAACCAACTCAGATGTGGCTTGTTCCACCATTTGGTTA
AGTGACCTCATAAGTCCCACGCTATGAAGGCACAGGACGATGAAGACTCCATCAAAGCTAACGGCACCTG
AGAAAA
