>Addgene plasmid #59667 | pGEM-T Dmel Or63a | addgene partial sequence | sequence record 96970 | M13pUC-Rev 5'-AGCGGATAACAATTTCACACAGG-3'
TGACCATGATTACGCCAAGCTATTTAGGTGACACTATAGAATACTCAAGCTATGCATCCAACGCGTTGGG
AGCTCTCCCATATGGTCGACCTGCAGGCGGCCGCACTAGTGATTTGTCCTTAGCGTGAGTAGCTTGGCAT
CGCTTTATGGGCACTGGCAAATGTTAGCCAGGTACATTCATGATATTCCACGCATTGGAGAGGTGCGTCA
AAACTATACCTAAAATCTTATTATTATTATGCGAGTGTTAATTATTAATCTTTCAGACGGCTGGAACTGC
CCTGCAGTTCCTAACATCGATAGCAAAGATGTGGTACTTTCTGTTTGCCCATAGACAGATATACGAATTG
CTACGAAAGGCGCGCTGCCATGAATTACTCCAAAAGTGTGAGCTCTTTGAAAGGATGTCAGGTGAGCTCC
TGTTGTGCGCATTAATCCACTAAAGATACATTTCTTTCAGATCTACCTGTTATCACAGAGATTCGCCAGC
AGGTTGAGTCCACGATGAATCGGTACTGGGCCAGCACTCGTCGGCAAATTCTTATCTATTTGTACAGCTG
TATTTGTATTACTACAAACTACTTTATCAACTCCTTCGTAATCAACCTCTATCGCTATTTCACTAAACCG
AAAGGATCCTACGACATAATGTTACGTAAATATATCAATAATTCCACTAACAAACACTTTTTATAAATGT
AAAATAATAATTTATTTGCCATACTAAGCTTTGCCATCTCTGTATCCCGCCTGGGAGCACAAGGGATTAG
AGTTTCCCTACTATCATATACAGATGTACCTGGAAACCTGTTCCCTGTATATCTGCGGCATGTGTGAGTA
TGATATGGATGGGGCCTTCCTTTCCAGATATAAACCATAAATACTTTTTTCTCAGGTGCCGTTAGCTTTG
ATGGAGTCTTCATCGTCCTGTGCCTTCATAGCGTGGGACTTATGAGGTCACTTAACCAAATGGTGGAACA
AGCCACATCTGAGTTGGTTCCTCCCGATCGCAGGGTTGAATACTTGCGATGCTGTATTTATCAGTACCAA
CGAGTGGCGAAGTAA
