[The description below was written by a language model from this plasmid's Addgene catalogue record.]
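Description:
pGEM-T Dmel Or63a is a small bacterial cloning plasmid built on the commercial pGEM-T backbone (about 3 kb), a vector designed for cloning PCR products. It carries an insert of roughly 1.6 kb from the Drosophila melanogaster odorant receptor gene Or63a (CG9969, also known as DOR28 or 63B.1). The depositor notes that the fragment was derived from genomic DNA rather than cDNA, so it may include intronic sequence, although the record does not define the exact boundaries or orientation of the insert, and the cloning method is listed as unknown. The plasmid is maintained at high copy number in standard E. coli cloning strains and is selected with ampicillin. The insert is flanked by M13 forward and reverse primer sites, which are the recommended sequencing primers.

Although catalogued as a bacterial expression vector, its stated purpose is to serve as a probe template for detecting Or63a expression, not to produce the receptor protein. pGEM-T vectors generally place the cloning site between opposing T7 and SP6 phage RNA polymerase promoters, which allows in vitro transcription of labelled sense or antisense RNA from a linearised template. However, no feature table is provided here to confirm these elements or to show which promoter would yield the antisense strand. In keeping with the associated work mapping olfactory receptor expression in the fly antenna, the construct is typically used to generate riboprobes for RNA in situ hybridisation, to identify the subset of olfactory sensory neurons that express Or63a.
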