Addgene plasmid #59667: pGEM-T Dmel Or63a
Purpose: Probe for Drosophila melanogaster Or63a expression
Depositing lab: Richard Axel & Leslie Vosshall. Depositing organization: Columbia University. Publication: A spatial map of olfactory receptor expression in the Drosophila antenna. Vosshall LB, Amrein H, Morozov PS, Rzhetsky A, Axel R. Cell. 1999 Mar 5;96(5):725-36. 10.1016/S0092-8674(00)80582-6 PubMed 10089887.
Backbone
  Vector backbone: pGEM-T
  Backbone manufacturer: Promega
  Backbone size w/o insert (bp): 3000
  Vector type: Bacterial Expression
Growth in bacteria
  Bacterial resistance: Ampicillin, 100 μg/mL
  Growth temperature: 37°C
  Growth strain: DH5alpha
  Copy number: High Copy
Gene/Insert
  Gene/Insert name: Or63a
  Species: D. melanogaster (fly)
  Insert size (bp): 1600
  Entrez Gene: Or63a (a.k.a. Dmel_CG9969, 63B.1, 63a, CG9969, DOR28, Dmel\CG9969)
  Cloning method: Unknown
  Sequencing primers: 5′ M13-F20; 3′ M13-Rev
Terms and licenses: Academic/Nonprofit Terms; Industry Terms: Not Available to Industry
Depositor comments: source: Genomic DNA
How to cite: pGEM-T Dmel Or63a was a gift from Richard Axel & Leslie Vosshall (Addgene plasmid # 59667 ; http://n2t.net/addgene:59667 ; RRID:Addgene_59667)
